Addgene plasmid #17658: GFP-RPA40
Depositing lab: Tom Misteli. Depositing organization: National Cancer Institute (NCI). Publication: A kinetic framework for a mammalian RNA polymerase in vivo. Dundr M, Hoffmann-Rohrer U, Hu Q, Grummt I, Rothblum LI, Phair RD, Misteli T. Science. 2002 Nov 22. 298(5598):1623-6. 10.1126/science.1076164 PubMed 12446911.
Backbone
  Vector backbone: pEGFP-N3
  Backbone manufacturer: Clontech
  Backbone size w/o insert (bp): 4730
  Vector type: Mammalian Expression
  Selectable markers: Neomycin (select with G418)
Growth in bacteria
  Bacterial resistance: Kanamycin, 50 μg/mL
  Growth temperature: 37°C
  Growth strain: DH5alpha
  Copy number: High Copy
Gene/Insert
  Gene/Insert name: RPA40
  Species: H. sapiens (human)
  Insert size (bp): 1041
  Entrez Gene: POLR1C (a.k.a. AC40, HLD11, RPA39, RPA40, RPA5, RPAC1, RPC40, TCS3)
  Tag / fusion protein: EGFP (C terminal on backbone)
  Cloning method: Restriction Enzyme; 5′ cloning site EcoRI (not destroyed); 3′ cloning site EcoRI (not destroyed)
  Sequencing primers: 5′ CMV-F; 3′ EGFP-N
Terms and licenses: Academic/Nonprofit Terms; Industry Terms: Not Available to Industry
How to cite: GFP-RPA40 was a gift from Tom Misteli (Addgene plasmid # 17658 ; http://n2t.net/addgene:17658 ; RRID:Addgene_17658)
