[The description below was written by a language model from this plasmid's Addgene catalogue record.]
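Description:
GFP-RPA40 is a mammalian expression plasmid built on the Clontech pEGFP-N3 backbone (about 4.7 kb without insert) that carries the human RPA40 coding sequence, the product of the POLR1C gene, also known as AC40 or RPAC1. The insert of roughly 1 kb was placed into the multiple cloning site as an EcoRI fragment, with the site retained at both ends. Because a single enzyme was used, the cloning itself was not directional. In the N-series EGFP vectors the cloning site lies upstream of the fluorescent protein, so despite the "GFP-" prefix in the name, the record lists EGFP as a C-terminal tag supplied by the backbone, giving an RPA40-EGFP fusion. The record does not name the promoter explicitly, but the CMV forward sequencing primer is consistent with the CMV immediate-early promoter that normally drives expression in this vector family.

The plasmid is maintained in E. coli at high copy number under kanamycin selection. The same resistance cassette confers neomycin resistance in mammalian cells, allowing G418 selection of stable transfectants. No feature table is provided, so the origins of replication and polyadenylation signals are not documented here.

RPA40 is a subunit shared by RNA polymerases I and III, and the fluorescent fusion allows it to be visualised in living cells. The associated publication concerns a kinetic framework for a mammalian RNA polymerase in vivo. This suggests use in live-cell imaging to follow the dynamics and assembly of polymerase components.
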