>Addgene plasmid #17658 | GFP-RPA40 | addgene partial sequence | sequence record 23557 | 17658 with CMV-F
TAGCAGAGCTGGTTAGTGAACCGTCAGATCCGCTAGCGCTACCGGACTCAGATCTCGAGCTCAAGCTTCG
AATTCGGCTTATGGCGGCTTCTCAGGCGGTGGAGGAAATGCGGAGCCGCGTGGTTCTGGGGGAGTTTGGG
GTTCGCAATGTCCATACTACTGACTTTCCCGGTAACTATTCCGGTTATGATGATGCCTGGGACCAGGACC
GCTTCGAGAAGAATTTCCGTGTGGATGTAGTACACATGGATGAAAACTCACTGGAGTTTGACATGGTGGG
AATTGACGCAGCCATTGCCAATGCTTTTCGACGAATTCTGCTAGCTGAGGTGCCAACTATGGCTGTGGAG
AAGGTCCTGGTGTACAATAATACATCCATTGTTCAGGATGAGATTCTTGCTCACCGTCTGGGGCTCATTC
CCATTCATGCTGATCCCCGTCTTTTTGAGTATCGGAACCAAGGAGATGAAGAAGGCACAGAGATAGATAC
TCTACAGTTTCGTCTCCAGGTCAGATGCACTCGGAACCCCCATGCTGCTAAAGATTCCTCTGACCCCAAC
GAACTGTACGTGAACCACAAAGTGTATACCAGGCATATGACATGGATCCCCCTGGGGAACCAGGCTGATC
TCTTTCCAGAGGGCACTATCCGACCAGTGCATGATGATATCCTCATCGCTCAGCTGCGGCCTGGCCAAGA
AATTGACCTGCTCATGCACTGTGTCAAGGGCATTGGCAAAGATCATGCATCTTTNTCNCNGNGGNANTGG
CCANTAAAGGCTCTGCNAANTCCCNTNTNNCCCNGGAANGGANCNNNAAAATAANCGGTCTCCCCGGGTT
NTGNGNCANANCAAGAAA
